>Addgene plasmid #157739 | pMBPcyto-TEV-BseRI | addgene full sequence | sequence record 334003 | Addgene NGS Result
TTCTTGAAGACGAAAGGGCCTCGTGATACGCCTATTTTTATAGGTTAATGTCATGATAATAATGGTTTCT
TAGACGTCAGGTGGCACTTTTCGGGGAAATGTGCGCGGAACCCCTATTTGTTTATTTTTCTAAATACATT
CAAATATGTATCCGCTCATGAGACAATAACCCTGATAAATGCTTCAATAACATTGAAAAAGGAAGAGTAT
GAGTATTCAACATTTCCGTGTCGCCCTTATTCCCTTTTTTGCGGCATTTTGCCTTCCTGTTTTTGCTCAC
CCAGAAACGCTGGTGAAAGTAAAAGATGCTGAAGATCAGTTGGGTGCACGAGTGGGTTACATCGAACTGG
ATCTCAACAGCGGTAAGATCCTTGAGAGTTTTCGCCCCGAAGAACGTTTTCCAATGATGAGCACTTTTAA
AGTTCTGCTATGTGGCGCGGTATTATCCCGTGTTGACGCCGGGCAAGAGCAACTCGGTCGCCGCATACAC
TATTCTCAGAATGACTTGGTTGAGTACTCACCAGTCACAGAAAAGCATCTTACGGATGGCATGACAGTAA
GAGAATTATGCAGTGCTGCCATAACCATGAGTGATAACACTGCGGCCAACTTACTTCTGACAACGATCGG
AGGACCGAAGGAGCTAACCGCTTTTTTGCACAACATGGGGGATCATGTAACTCGCCTTGATCGTTGGGAA
CCGGAGCTGAATGAAGCCATACCAAACGACGAGCGTGACACCACGATGCCTGCAGCAATGGCAACAACGT
TGCGCAAACTATTAACTGGCGAACTACTTACTCTAGCTTCCCGGCAACAATTAATAGACTGGATGGAGGC
GGATAAAGTTGCAGGACCACTTCTGCGCTCGGCCCTTCCGGCTGGCTGGTTTATTGCTGATAAATCTGGA
GCCGGTGAGCGTGGGTCTCGCGGTATCATTGCAGCACTGGGGCCAGATGGTAAGCCCTCCCGTATCGTAG
TTATCTACACGACGGGGAGTCAGGCAACTATGGATGAACGAAATAGACAGATCGCTGAGATAGGTGCCTC
ACTGATTAAGCATTGGTAACTGTCAGACCAAGTTTACTCATATATACTTTAGATTGATTTAAAACTTCAT
TTTTAATTTAAAAGGATCTAGGTGAAGATCCTTTTTGATAATCTCATGACCAAAATCCCTTAACGTGAGT
TTTCGTTCCACTGAGCGTCAGACCCCGTAGAAAAGATCAAAGGATCTTCTTGAGATCCTTTTTTTCTGCG
CGTAATCTGCTGCTTGCAAACAAAAAAACCACCGCTACCAGCGGTGGTTTGTTTGCCGGATCAAGAGCTA
CCAACTCTTTTTCCGAAGGTAACTGGCTTCAGCAGAGCGCAGATACCAAATACTGTCCTTCTAGTGTAGC
CGTAGTTAGGCCACCACTTCAAGAACTCTGTAGCACCGCCTACATACCTCGCTCTGCTAATCCTGTTACC
AGTGGCTGCTGCCAGTGGCGATAAGTCGTGTCTTACCGGGTTGGACTCAAGACGATAGTTACCGGATAAG
GCGCAGCGGTCGGGCTGAACGGGGGGTTCGTGCACACAGCCCAGCTTGGAGCGAACGACCTACACCGAAC
TGAGATACCTACAGCGTGAGCTATGAGAAAGCGCCACGCTTCCCGAAGGGAGAAAGGCGGACAGGTATCC
GGTAAGCGGCAGGGTCGGAACAGGAGAGCGCACGAGGGAGCTTCCAGGGGGAAACGCCTGGTATCTTTAT
AGTCCTGTCGGGTTTCGCCACCTCTGACTTGAGCGTCGATTTTTGTGATGCTCGTCAGGGGGGCGGAGCC
TATGGAAAAACGCCAGCAACGCGGCCTTTTTACGGTTCCTGGCCTTTTGCTGGCCTTTTGCTCACATGTT
CTTTCCTGCGTTATCCCCTGATTCTGTGGATAACCGTATTACCGCCTTTGAGTGAGCTGATACCGCTCGC
CGCAGCCGAACGACCGAGCGCAGCGAGTCAGTGAGCGAGGAAGCGGAAGAGCGCCTGATGCGGTATTTTC
TCCTTACGCATCTGTGCGGTATTTCACACCGCAATGGTGCACTCTCAGTACAATCTGCTCTGATGCCGCA
TAGTTAAGCCAGTATACACTCCGCTATCGCTACGTGACTGGGTCATGGCTGCGCCCCGACACCCGCCAAC
ACCCGCTGACGCGCCCTGACGGGCTTGTCTGCTCCCGGCATCCGCTTACAGACAAGCTGTGACCGTCTCC
GGGAGCTGCATGTGTCAGAGGTTTTCACCGTCATCACCGAAACGCGCGAGGCAGCTGCGGTAAAGCTCAT
CAGCGTGGTCGTGAAGCGATTCACAGATGTCTGCCTGTTCATCCGCGTCCAGCTCGTTGAGTTTCTCCAG
AAGCGTTAATGTCTGGCTTCTGATAAAGCGGGCCATGTTAAGGGCGGTTTTTTCCTGTTTGGTCACTGAT
GCCTCCGTGTAAGGGGGATTTCTGTTCATGGGGGTAATGATACCGATGAAACGAGAGAGGATGCTCACGA
TACGGGTTACTGATGATGAACATGCCCGGTTACTGGAACGTTGTGAGGGTAAACAACTGGCGGTATGGAT
GCGGCGGGACCAGAGAAAAATCACTCAGGGTCAATGCCAGCGCTTCGTTAATACAGATGTAGGTGTTCCA
CAGGGTAGCCAGCAGCATCCTGCGATGCAGATCCGGAACATAATGGTGCAGGGCGCTGACTTCCGCGTTT
CCAGACTTTACGAAACACGGAAACCGAAGACCATTCATGTTGTTGCTCAGGTCGCAGACGTTTTGCAGCA
GCAGTCGCTTCACGTTCGCTCGCGTATCGGTGATTCATTCTGCTAACCAGTAAGGCAACCCCGCCAGCCT
AGCCGGGTCCTCAACGACAGGAGCACGATCATGCGCACCCGTGGCCAGGACCCAACGCTGCCCGAGATGC
GCCGCGTGCGGCTGCTGGAGATGGCGGACGCGATGGATATGTTCTGCCAAGGGTTGGTTTGCGCATTCAC
AGTTCTCCGCAAGAATTGATTGGCTCCAATTCTTGGAGTGGTGAATCCGTTAGCGAGGTGCCGCCGGCTT
CCATTCAGGTCGAGGTGGCCCGGCTCCATGCACCGCGACGCAACGCGGGGAGGCAGACAAGGTATAGGGC
GGCGCCTACAATCCATGCCAACCCGTTCCATGTGCTCGCCGAGGCGGCATAAATCGCCGTGACGATCAGC
GGTCCAATGATCGAAGTTAGGCTGGTAAGAGCCGCGAGCGATCCTTGAAGCTGTCCCTGATGGTCGTCAT
CTACCTGCCTGGACAGCATGGCCTGCAACGCGGGCATCCCGATGCCGCCGGAAGCGAGAAGAATCATAAT
GGGGAAGGCCATCCAGCCTCGCGTCGCGAACGCCAGCAAGACGTAGCCCAGCGCGTCGGCCGCCATGCCG
GCGATAATGGCCTGCTTCTCGCCGAAACGTTTGGTGGCGGGACCAGTGACGAAGGCTTGAGCGAGGGCGT
GCAAGATTCCGAATACCGCAAGCGACAGGCCGATCATCGTCGCGCTCCAGCGAAAGCGGTCCTCGCCGAA
AATGACCCAGAGCGCTGCCGGCACCTGTCCTACGAGTTGCATGATAAAGAAGACAGTCATAAGTGCGGCG
ACGATAGTCATGCCCCGCGCCCACCGGAAGGAGCTGACTGGGTTGAAGGCTCTCAAGGGCATCGGTCGAC
GCTCTCCCTTATGCGACTCCTGCATTAGGAAGCAGCCCAGTAGTAGGTTGAGGCCGTTGAGCACCGCCGC
CGCAAGGAATGGTGCATGCAAGGAGATGGCGCCCAACAGTCCCCCGGCCACGGGGCCTGCCACCATACCC
ACGCCGAAACAAGCGCTCATGAGCCCGAAGTGGCGAGCCCGATCTTCCCCATCGGTGATGTCGGCGATAT
AGGCGCCAGCAACCGCACCTGTGGCGCCGGTGATGCCGGCCACGATGCGTCCGGCGTAGAGGATCGAGAT
CTCGATCCCGCGAAATTAATACGACTCACTATAGGGAGACCACAACGGTTTCCCTCTAGTGCCGGCTCCG
GAGAGCTCTTTAATTAAGCGGCCGCCCTGCAGGACTCGAGTTCTAGAAATAATTTTGTTTAACTTTAAGA
AGGAGATATACATATGAAATCTTCTCATCATCACCATCACCATCACCACCATCACGGTTCTTCTATGAAA
ATCGAAGAAGGTAAACTGGTAATCTGGATTAACGGCGATAAAGGCTATAACGGTCTCGCTGAAGTCGGTA
AGAAATTCGAGAAAGATACCGGAATTAAAGTCACCGTTGAGCATCCGGATAAACTGGAAGAGAAATTCCC
ACAGGTTGCGGCAACTGGCGATGGCCCTGACATTATCTTCTGGGCACACGACCGCTTTGGTGGCTACGCT
CAATCTGGCCTGTTGGCTGAAATCACCCCGGACAAAGCGTTCCAGGACAAGCTGTATCCGTTTACCTGGG
ATGCCGTACGTTACAACGGCAAGCTGATTGCTTACCCGATCGCTGTTGAAGCGTTATCGCTGATTTATAA
CAAAGATCTGCTGCCGAACCCGCCAAAAACCTGGGAAGAGATCCCGGCGCTGGATAAAGAACTGAAAGCG
AAAGGTAAGAGCGCGCTGATGTTCAACCTGCAAGAACCGTACTTCACCTGGCCGCTGATTGCTGCTGACG
GGGGTTATGCGTTCAAGTATGAAAACGGCAAGTACGACATTAAAGACGTGGGCGTGGATAACGCTGGCGC
GAAAGCGGGTCTGACCTTCCTGGTTGACCTGATTAAAAACAAACACATGAATGCAGACACCGATTACTCC
ATCGCAGAAGCTGCCTTTAATAAAGGCGAAACAGCGATGACCATCAACGGCCCGTGGGCATGGTCCAACA
TCGACACCAGCAAAGTGAATTATGGTGTAACGGTACTGCCGACCTTCAAGGGTCAACCATCCAAACCGTT
CGTTGGCGTGCTGAGCGCAGGTATTAACGCCGCCAGTCCGAACAAAGAGCTGGCAAAAGAGTTCCTCGAA
AACTATCTGCTGACTGATGAAGGTCTGGAAGCGGTTAATAAAGACAAACCGCTGGGTGCCGTAGCGCTGA
AGTCTTACGAGGAAGAGTTGGCGAAAGATCCACGTATTGCCGCCACTATGGAAAACGCCCAGAAAGGTGA
AATCATGCCGAACATCCCGCAGATGTCCGCTTTCTGGTATGCCGTGCGTACTGCGGTGATCAACGCCGCC
AGCGGTCGTCAGACTGTCGATGAAGCCCTGAAAGACGCGCAGACTAATTCGAGCTCGAACAACAACAACA
ATAACAATAACAACAACCTCGGGATCGAGGAAAACCTGTACTTCCAAAGATCTGTCGCTCCTCATGTAGA
CACCGACACTGTGAACACCGCCATCCTGGGCGTTTCAAGGTCCGGCAAAGGCGAGACAATCGTAGTGCCA
ATGATCGACAATCTGAGCCGCGCAAAGAACCAGTCTAGCATGGTCGTGAACGACCCCAAGGGCGAGCTCT
ACTCTGCCAGCAAGGAAACACTTGAGAAACGCGGATACGACGTGCAGGTGCTGAACATCCTGGATCCCCT
GCAGGGCATGAGTTACAACCCACTCCAGCTCGTGATCGACGCCTGGGTGAACGGCGACGACCAGGAGGCT
GCAAAGAGGGCAAACACACTGACTTTCTCACTGTACAACAACCCAAATGCTGGCGACAACGCTTTCTTTA
ACACCAGCGCCCAGAATGCTATCAACGGAATCATCCTCGCTATGAGGAGGCAGAAGCTTGGATCCGCGAT
CGCGGCGCGCCACCTGGTGGCCGGCCGGTACCACGCGTGCGCGCTGATCCGGCTGCTAACAAAGCCCGAA
AGGAAGCTGAGTTGGCTGCTGCCACCGCTGAGCAATAACTAGCATAACCCCTTGGGGCCTCTAAACGGGT
CTTGAGGGGTTTTTTGCTGAAAGGAGGAACTATATCCGGATATCCACAGGACGGGTGTGGTCGCCATGAT
CGCGTAGTCGATAGTGGCTCCAAGTAGCGAAGCGAGCAGGACTGGGCGGCGGCCAAAGCGGTCGGACAGT
GCTCCGAGAACGGGTGCGCATAGAAATTGCATCAACGCATATAGCGCTAGCAGCACGCCATAGTGACTGG
CGATGCTGTCGGAATGGACGATATCCCGCAAGAGGCCCGGCAGTACCGGCATAACCAAGCCTATGCCTAC
AGCATCCAGGGTGACGGTGCCGAGGATGACGATGAGCGCATTGTTAGATTTCATACACGGTGCCTGACTG
CGTTAGCAATTTAACTGTGATAAACTACCGCATTAAAGCTTATCGATGATAAGCTGTCAAACATGAGAA
Features (pLannotate 1.2.2; 16 found; start..end, strand, type, name):
    104..208     +  promoter       AmpR promoter: bla
    209..1069    +  CDS            AmpR: β-lactamase; bla; confers resistance to ampicillin, carbenicillin, and related antibiotics
   1240..1828    +  rep_origin     ori: high-copy-number ColE1/pMB1/pBR322/pUC origin of replication
   2014..2153    -  misc_feature   bom: basis of mobility region from pBR322
   2255..2446    -  CDS            rop: Rop protein, which maintains plasmids at low copy number; rop
   2463..2843    +  CDS            YPB1_ECOLX: Protein predicted: Swiss-Prot protein existence level 4. From Escherichia coli.
   3085..3985    -  CDS            TcR (fragment): tetracycline efflux protein; tet; confers resistance to tetracycline
   4007..4025    +  promoter       T7 promoter: promoter for bacteriophage T7 RNA polymerase
   4114..4136    +  RBS            RBS: efficient ribosome binding site from bacteriophage T7 gene 10 (Olins and Rangwala, 1989)
   4159..4178    +  CDS            7xHis (fragment): 6xHis affinity tag
   4195..5295    +  CDS            MBP: maltose binding protein from E. coli; malE (mutated); This version of the gene does not encode a signal sequence, so MBP will remain in the cytosol.
   5350..5366    +  CDS            TEV site (fragment): tobacco etch virus (TEV) protease recognition and cleavage site
   5862..5911    +  CDS            SET1 (fragment): solubility-enhancement tag derived from T7 phage gene 10B
   5919..5966    +  terminator     T7 terminator: transcription terminator for bacteriophage T7 RNA polymerase
   5992..6284    -  CDS            TcR (fragment): tetracycline efflux protein; tet; confers resistance to tetracycline
   6332..6360    -  promoter       tet promoter: E. coli promoter for tetracycline efflux protein gene
