[The description below was written by a language model from this plasmid's Addgene catalogue record and pLannotate feature annotations shown in this document.]
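Description:
pMBPcyto-TEV-BseRI is an empty bacterial expression vector for producing proteins in the E. coli cytoplasm with a removable N-terminal His10–maltose binding protein tag. It is derived from a pET-family His6-MBP ligation-independent cloning vector. It carries a ColE1/pBR322-type origin together with the rop gene and the bom region, consistent with its listing as low copy, and it is selected with ampicillin through the bla gene. The annotated tet promoter and tetracycline-resistance fragments flank the expression cassette. They appear to be interrupted remnants of the pBR322 lineage, not a working marker. The full sequence record is 6,369 nt, somewhat longer than the catalogued backbone size, which fits the presence of the removable stuffer segment.

Expression is driven by a T7 promoter with the phage gene 10 ribosome binding site and ends at a T7 terminator, so a host supplying T7 RNA polymerase is needed. The coding region encodes a short leader, ten histidines (only partly recognised by the automated annotation), mature MBP lacking its signal sequence, an asparagine-rich linker and a TEV protease recognition site.

Downstream of the TEV site, two BseRI sites bracket a 432-nucleotide stuffer. BseRI cuts outside its non-palindromic recognition sequence, and the sites are oriented so that digestion removes both of them along with the stuffer. An insert with short homology arms can then be joined by recombination-based, ligation-independent cloning directly after the TEV site. TEV cleavage therefore releases the target protein with its native N-terminus and no extra residues, although cleavage efficiency depends on the identity of the first residue. The vector suits solubility-enhanced expression and affinity purification through the His and MBP tags.
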