Addgene plasmid #157739: pMBPcyto-TEV-BseRI
Purpose: (Empty Backbone) empty vector adds TEV-protease-removable N-term His10 + maltose binding protein (without signal sequence); avoids unwanted residues in the final protein sequence by using the BseRI restriction sites
Depositing lab: Debra Hansen. Depositing organization: Arizona State University.
Backbone
  Vector backbone: pET PPL His6 MBP LIC cloning vector (2K-T) = Addgene #37183
  Backbone size (bp): 5942
  Modifications to backbone: none
  Vector type: Bacterial Expression
  Promoter: T7
  Tag / fusion protein: His10 + MBP (cytoplasmic expression; no signal sequence) (N terminal on backbone)
Growth in bacteria
  Bacterial resistance: Ampicillin, 100 μg/mL
  Growth temperature: 37°C
  Growth strain: DH5alpha
  Copy number: Low Copy
Gene/Insert
  Cloning method: Ligation Independent Cloning
  Sequencing primers: 5′ GAAAGGTGAAATCATGCCGAACATC; 3′ CTTCCTTTCGGGCTTTGTTAGC
Terms and licenses: Academic/Nonprofit Terms; Industry Terms: Not Available to Industry
Depositor comments: Empty vector for cytoplasmic expression of N-terminally His10+MBP-tagged protein of interest, where tag removal by TEV protease yields the native sequence for the protein of interest. Based on plasmid pET PPL His6 MBP LIC cloning vector (2K-T) (Plasmid #37183), but has the added advantage in leaving no added amino acid residues following cleavage with TEV protease. This advantage is made possible by cloning into the two BseRI restriction sites. Subcloning requires ligation-independent cloning and use of the two BseRI restriction sites that are present in this empty vector. The two BseRI sites span a removable 432 nucleotide sequence. Cloning into the BseRI-digested vector can be achieved using a ligation-independent system that is dependent on homologous recombination, such as the Takara In-Fusion HD Cloning Plus system, which requires simply designing the PCR-derived insert (containing the protein of interest) to contain 15 bp at each end that matches the 15 bp at each end of the linearized parent vector. In other words, add these 15 bp, AACCTGTACTTCCAA, to the 5' end of the PCR FORWARD primer, and add these 15 bp, CGCGATCGCGGATCC, to the 5' end of the PCR REVERSE primer. The sequence of the added N-terminus is MKSS + His10 + GSSM + maltose binding protein (aa K27-T392 of NP_290668) + NSSSNNNNNNNNNNLGIE + ENLYFQ*X, where * is the TEV protease cleavage site and X is the N-terminal residue of the introduced protein of interest. Note that TEV protease cleaves most efficiently when X = S, G, A, M; for other compatible residues see Kapust et al 2002, PMID 12074568. The maltose binding protein tag is the mature form, without its signal sequence, therefore protein expression is directed to the cytoplasm. BseRI cuts 8-10 nucleotides outside of its own recognition sequence and is a non-palindromic site. The placement & orientation of the two BseRI sites eliminates all of the BseRI recognition sequence in the resulting subclone. To verify the PCR-generated insert sequence, use sequencing primers MBPpelBseqF (GAAAGGTGAAATCATGCCGAACATC), and pET-PPLseq1R (CTTCCTTTCGGGCTTTGTTAGC) or T7-Ter (GCTAGTTATTGCTCAGCGG).
How to cite: pMBPcyto-TEV-BseRI was a gift from Debra Hansen (Addgene plasmid # 157739 ; http://n2t.net/addgene:157739 ; RRID:Addgene_157739)
